Addgene plasmid #49042: EMM65
Purpose: (Empty Backbone) Backbone contains SHD/C 0.5 Domain TALE N-terminal: TAL C-terminus: LSD1: Isoform 2
Depositing lab: Bradley Bernstein & Eric Mendenhall. Depositing organization: Broad Institute. Publication: Locus-specific editing of histone modifications at endogenous enhancers. Mendenhall EM, Williamson KE, Reyon D, Zou JY, Ram O, Joung JK, Bernstein BE. Nat Biotechnol. 2013 Sep 8. doi: 10.1038/nbt.2701. PubMed 24013198.
Backbone
  Vector backbone: unknown
  Backbone manufacturer: Joung Lab
  Backbone size (bp): 8550
  Modifications to backbone: Replaced p65 with LSD1
  Vector type: Mammalian Expression ; TALE LSD1 Expression Vector
  Promoter: EF1 alpha
  Tag / fusion protein: LSD1 (C terminal on insert)
Growth in bacteria
  Bacterial resistance: Ampicillin, 100 μg/mL
  Growth temperature: 37°C
  Growth strain: Top10
  Copy number: High Copy
Gene/Insert
  Cloning method: Unknown
  Sequencing primers: 5′ ATGACGCAGTTCGGGATGAG; 3′ TTCGGGAATACGGCGATTG
Terms and licenses: Academic/Nonprofit Terms; Industry Terms: Not Available to Industry
How to cite: EMM65 was a gift from Bradley Bernstein & Eric Mendenhall (Addgene plasmid # 49042 ; http://n2t.net/addgene:49042 ; RRID:Addgene_49042)
