[The description below was written by a language model from this plasmid's Addgene catalogue record, the feature table of its GenBank file and pLannotate feature annotations shown in this document.]
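Description:
EMM65 is an approximately 8.5 kb mammalian expression plasmid that serves as an empty receiving backbone for building TALE–LSD1 fusion proteins. It comes from a TALE activator backbone in which the p65 activation domain was replaced with LSD1; the parental vector name is not recorded. It replicates in E. coli from a high-copy ColE1/pUC-type origin and is selected with ampicillin through the bla gene.

The main expression unit is driven by the human EF-1α promoter, including its first intron. This is followed by a Kozak consensus and an SV40 nuclear localization signal. The open reading frame then continues through a TALE N-terminal segment and a TALE C-terminal segment, annotated by similarity to Xanthomonas AvrXa10 and AvrBs3. It ends in human KDM1A (LSD1, described as isoform 2), a histone H3 lysine demethylase, and an SV40 polyadenylation signal closes the unit. The catalogue entry states that the backbone already carries the terminal "0.5" half repeat with the HD specificity for cytosine. This implies that a user-assembled repeat array would be inserted between the N- and C-terminal TALE segments, although the record does not give the cloning method or sites.

A second cassette uses the SV40 enhancer/early promoter, which contains the SV40 origin, to express puromycin N-acetyltransferase for selecting transfected mammalian cells, and it ends with a bGH polyadenylation signal. V5 and 6xHis tag sequences lie between the puromycin gene and the bGH signal and appear to be leftovers from the parent vector rather than part of the fusion protein. The lac promoter/operator fragments are likewise remnants. The associated publication indicates the intended use: recruiting LSD1 to chosen endogenous enhancers for locus-specific editing of histone modifications.

The two sequence records agree apart from a length difference of a few bases.
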