LOCUS       Exported 8550 bp ds-DNA circular SYN 12-MAY-2021
DEFINITION  Backbone contains SHD/C 0.5 Domain TALE N-terminal: TAL C-terminus:
            LSD1: Isoform 2.
ACCESSION   .
VERSION     .
KEYWORDS    EMM65
SOURCE      synthetic DNA construct
  ORGANISM  synthetic DNA construct
REFERENCE   1 (bases 1 to 8550)
  AUTHORS   Mendenhall EM, Williamson KE, Reyon D, Zou JY, Ram O, Joung JK,
            Bernstein BE
  TITLE     Locus-specific editing of histone modifications at endogenous
            enhancers.
  JOURNAL   Nat Biotechnol. 2013 Sep 8. doi: 10.1038/nbt.2701.
  PUBMED    24013198
REFERENCE   2 (bases 1 to 8550)
  AUTHORS   .
  TITLE     Direct Submission
  JOURNAL   Exported May 12, 2021 from SnapGene Server 1.1.58
            http://www.snapgene.com
FEATURES             Location/Qualifiers
     source          1..8550
                     /organism="synthetic DNA construct"
                     /mol_type="other DNA"
     primer_bind     331..350
                     /label=Amp-R
                     /note="Ampicillin resistance gene, reverse primer"
     promoter        complement(569..673)
                     /gene="bla"
                     /label=AmpR promoter
     primer_bind     complement(752..771)
                     /label=pRS-marker
                     /note="pRS vectors, use to sequence yeast selectable
                     marker"
     promoter        927..2105
                     /label=EF-1-alpha promoter
                     /note="strong constitutive promoter for human elongation
                     factor EF-1-alpha"
     intron          1158..2096
                     /label=EF-1-alpha intron A
                     /note="intron upstream of the start codon of human
                     EF-1-alpha"
     primer_bind     2053..2073
                     /label=EF1a-F
                     /note="Human elongation factor-1a promoter, forward primer"
     regulatory      2113..2122
                     /regulatory_class="other"
                     /note="vertebrate consensus sequence for strong initiation
                     of translation (Kozak, 1987)"
     CDS             2125..2145
                     /codon_start=1
                     /product="nuclear localization signal of SV40 (simian virus
                     40) large T antigen"
                     /label=SV40 NLS
                     /translation="PKKKRKV"
     primer_bind     complement(5590..5609)
                     /label=SV40pA-R
                     /note="SV40 polyA, reverse primer"
     primer_bind     5644..5663
                     /label=EBV-rev
                     /note="SV40 polyA terminator, reverse primer"
     primer_bind     complement(5700..5720)
                     /label=pBABE 3'
                     /note="SV40 enhancer, reverse primer for pBABE vectors"
     promoter        5705..6034
                     /label=SV40 promoter
                     /note="SV40 enhancer and early promoter"
     rep_origin      5885..6020
                     /label=SV40 ori
                     /note="SV40 origin of replication"
     primer_bind     5947..5966
                     /label=SV40pro-F
                     /note="SV40 promoter/origin, forward primer"
     CDS             6044..6643
                     /codon_start=1
                     /gene="pac from Streptomyces"
                     /product="puromycin N-acetyltransferase"
                     /label=PuroR
                     /note="confers resistance to puromycin"
                     /translation="MTEYKPTVRLATRDDVPRAVRTLAAAFADYPATRHTVDPDRHIER
                     VTELQELFLTRVGLDIGKVWVADDGAAVAVWTTPESVEAGAVFAEIGPRMAELSGSRLA
                     AQQQMEGLLAPHRPKEPAWFLATVGVSPDHQGKGLGSAVVLPGVEAAERAGVPAFLETS
                     APRNLPFYERLGFTVTADVECPKDRATWCMTRKPGA"
     primer_bind     complement(6044..6063)
                     /label=Puro-R
                     /note="Puromycin resistance gene, reverse primer. Also
                     called puro-variant-R"
     primer_bind     6540..6560
                     /label=Puro-F
                     /note="Puromycin resistance gene, forward primer"
     CDS             6705..6746
                     /codon_start=1
                     /product="epitope tag from simian virus 5"
                     /label=V5 tag
                     /translation="GKPIPNPLLGLDST"
     CDS             6756..6773
                     /codon_start=1
                     /product="6xHis affinity tag"
                     /label=6xHis
                     /translation="HHHHHH"
     primer_bind     complement(6796..6813)
                     /label=BGH-rev
                     /note="Bovine growth hormone terminator, reverse primer.
                     Also called BGH reverse"
     polyA_signal    6802..7026
                     /label=bGH poly(A) signal
                     /note="bovine growth hormone polyadenylation signal"
     primer_bind     complement(7097..7113)
                     /label=M13 rev
                     /note="common sequencing primer, one of multiple similar
                     variants"
     primer_bind     complement(7097..7113)
                     /label=M13 Reverse
                     /note="In lacZ gene. Also called M13-rev"
     primer_bind     complement(7110..7132)
                     /label=M13/pUC Reverse
                     /note="In lacZ gene"
     protein_bind    7121..7137
                     /label=lac operator
                     /bound_moiety="lac repressor encoded by lacI"
                     /note="The lac repressor binds to the lac operator to
                     inhibit transcription in E. coli. This inhibition can be
                     relieved by adding lactose or
                     isopropyl-beta-D-thiogalactopyranoside (IPTG)."
     promoter        complement(7145..7175)
                     /label=lac promoter
                     /note="promoter for the E. coli lac operon"
     protein_bind    7190..7211
                     /label=CAP binding site
                     /bound_moiety="E. coli catabolite activator protein"
                     /note="CAP binding activates transcription in the presence
                     of cAMP."
     primer_bind     complement(7328..7345)
                     /label=L4440
                     /note="L4440 vector, forward primer"
     rep_origin      complement(7499..8087)
                     /direction=LEFT
                     /label=ori
                     /note="high-copy-number ColE1/pMB1/pBR322/pUC origin of
                     replication"
     primer_bind     complement(7579..7598)
                     /label=pBR322ori-F
                     /note="pBR322 origin, forward primer"
     CDS             complement(8258..568)
                     /codon_start=1
                     /gene="bla"
                     /product="beta-lactamase"
                     /label=AmpR
                     /note="confers resistance to ampicillin, carbenicillin, and
                     related antibiotics"
                     /translation="MSIQHFRVALIPFFAAFCLPVFAHPETLVKVKDAEDQLGARVGYI
                     ELDLNSGKILESFRPEERFPMMSTFKVLLCGAVLSRIDAGQEQLGRRIHYSQNDLVEYS
                     PVTEKHLTDGMTVRELCSAAITMSDNTAANLLLTTIGGPKELTAFLHNMGDHVTRLDRW
                     EPELNEAIPNDERDTTMPVAMATTLRKLLTGELLTLASRQQLIDWMEADKVAGPLLRSA
                     LPAGWFIADKSGAGERGSRGIIAALGPDGKPSRIVVIYTTGSQATMDERNRQIAEIGAS
                     LIKHW"
ORIGIN
        1 tgcgcaacgt tgttgccatt gctacaggca tcgtggtgtc acgctcgtcg tttggtatgg
       61 cttcattcag ctccggttcc caacgatcaa ggcgagttac atgatccccc atgttgtgca
      121 aaaaagcggt tagctccttc ggtcctccga tcgttgtcag aagtaagttg gccgcagtgt
      181 tatcactcat ggttatggca gcactgcata attctcttac tgtcatgcca tccgtaagat
      241 gcttttctgt gactggtgag tactcaacca agtcattctg agaatagtgt atgcggcgac
      301 cgagttgctc ttgcccggcg tcaatacggg ataataccgc gccacatagc agaactttaa
      361 aagtgctcat cattggaaaa cgttcttcgg ggcgaaaact ctcaaggatc ttaccgctgt
      421 tgagatccag ttcgatgtaa cccactcgtg cacccaactg atcttcagca tcttttactt
      481 tcaccagcgt ttctgggtga gcaaaaacag gaaggcaaaa tgccgcaaaa aagggaataa
      541 gggcgacacg gaaatgttga atactcatac tcttcctttt tcaatattat tgaagcattt
      601 atcagggtta ttgtctcatg agcggataca tatttgaatg tatttagaaa aataaacaaa
      661 taggggttcc gcgcacattt ccccgaaaag tgccacctga cgtcgacgga tcgggagatc
      721 gatctcccga tcccctaggg tcgactctca gtacaatctg ctctgatgcc gcatagttaa
      781 gccagtatct gctccctgct tgtgtgttgg aggtcgctga gtagtgcgcg agcaaaattt
      841 aagctacaac aaggcaaggc ttgaccgaca attgcatgaa gaatctgctt agggttaggc
      901 gttttgcgct gcttcgctag tcgtgaggct ccggtgcccg tcagtgggca gagcgcacat
      961 cgcccacagt ccccgagaag ttggggggag gggtcggcaa ttgaaccggt gcctagagaa
     1021 ggtggcgcgg ggtaaactgg gaaagtgatg tcgtgtactg gctccgcctt tttcccgagg
     1081 gtgggggaga accgtatata agtgcagtag tcgccgtgaa cgttcttttt cgcaacgggt
     1141 ttgccgccag aacacaggta agtgccgtgt gtggttcccg cgggcctggc ctctttacgg
     1201 gttatggccc ttgcgtgcct tgaattactt ccacctggct gcagtacgtg attcttgatc
     1261 ccgagcttcg ggttggaagt gggtgggaga gttcgaggcc ttgcgcttaa ggagcccctt
     1321 cgcctcgtgc ttgagttgag gcctggcctg ggcgctgggg ccgccgcgtg cgaatctggt
     1381 ggcaccttcg cgcctgtctc gctgctttcg ataagtctct agccatttaa aatttttgat
     1441 gacctgctgc gacgcttttt ttctggcaag atagtcttgt aaatgcgggc caagatctgc
     1501 acactggtat ttcggttttt ggggccgcgg gcggcgacgg ggcccgtgcg tcccagcgca
     1561 catgttcggc gaggcggggc ctgcgagcgc ggccaccgag aatcggacgg gggtagtctc
     1621 aagctggccg gcctgctctg gtgcctggcc tcgcgccgcc gtgtatcgcc ccgccctggg
     1681 cggcaaggct ggcccggtcg gcaccagttg cgtgagcgga aagatggccg cttcccggcc
     1741 ctgctgcagg gagctcaaaa tggaggacgc ggcgctcggg agagcgggcg ggtgagtcac
     1801 ccacacaaag gaaaagggcc tttccgtcct cagccgtcgc ttcatgtgac tccacggagt
     1861 accgggcgcc gtccaggcac ctcgattagt tctcgagctt ttggagtacg tcgtctttag
     1921 gttgggggga ggggttttat gcgatggagt ttccccacac tgagtgggtg gagactgaag
     1981 ttaggccagc ttggcacttg atgtaattct ccttggaatt tgcccttttt gagtttggat
     2041 cttggttcat tctcaagcct cagacagtgg ttcaaagttt ttttcttcca tttcaggtgt
     2101 cgtgaagcgg ccgccaccat ggcccccaag aagaagagga aggtgggcat tcaccgcggg
     2161 gtacctatgg tggacttgag gacactcggt tattcgcaac agcaacagga gaaaatcaag
     2221 cctaaggtca ggagcaccgt cgcgcaacac cacgaggcgc ttgtggggca tggcttcact
     2281 catgcgcata ttgtcgcgct ttcacagcac cctgcggcgc ttgggacggt ggctgtcaaa
     2341 taccaagata tgattgcggc cctgcccgaa gccacgcacg aggcaattgt aggggtcggt
     2401 aaacagtggt cgggagcgcg agcacttgag gcgctgctga ctgtggcggg tgagcttagg
     2461 gggcctccgc tccagctcga caccgggcag ctgctgaaga tcgcgaagag agggggagta
     2521 acagcggtag aggcagtgca cgcctggcgc aatgcgctca ccggggcccc cttgaacaga
     2581 gacgatctag agctagacgt ctcgctgaca cccgaacagg tggtcgccat tgcttcccac
     2641 gacggaggac ggccagcctt ggagagcatt gtggcccagc tgtccaggcc ggaccctgcc
     2701 ctggccgcgt taaccaacga ccacctcgtc gccttggcct gcctcggcgg acgtcctgcg
     2761 ctggatgcag tgaaaaaggg attgccgcac gcgccggcct tgatcaaaag aaccaatcgc
     2821 cgtattcccg aacgcacatc ccatcgcgtt gccgaccacg cgcaagtggt tcgcgtgctg
     2881 ggttttttcc agtgccactc ccacccagcg caagcatttg atgacgccat gacgcagttc
     2941 gggatgagcg gaggaggatc tttatctggg aagaaggcgg cagccgcggc ggcggcggct
     3001 gcagcggcag caaccgggac ggaggctggc cctgggacag caggcggctc cgagaacggg
     3061 tctgaggtgg ccgcgcagcc cgcgggcctg tcgggcccag ccgaggtcgg gccgggggcg
     3121 gtgggggagc gcacaccccg caagaaagag cctccgcggg cctcgccccc cgggggcctg
     3181 gcggaaccgc cggggtccgc agggcctcag gccggcccta ctgtcgtgcc tgggtctgcg
     3241 acccccatgg aaactggaat agcagagact ccggaggggc gtcggaccag ccggcgcaag
     3301 cgggcgaagg tagagtacag agagatggat gaaagcttgg ccaacctctc agaagatgag
     3361 tattattcag aagaagagag aaatgccaaa gcagagaagg aaaagaagct tcccccacca
     3421 ccccctcaag ccccacctga ggaagaaaat gaaagtgagc ctgaagaacc atcgggtgtg
     3481 gagggcgcag ctttccagag ccgacttcct catgaccgga tgacttctca agaagcagcc
     3541 tgttttccag atattatcag tggaccacaa cagacccaga aggtttttct tttcattaga
     3601 aaccgcacac tgcagttgtg gttggataat ccaaagattc agctgacatt tgaggctact
     3661 ctccaacaat tagaagcacc ttataacagt gatactgtgc ttgtccaccg agttcacagt
     3721 tatttagagc gtcatggtct tatcaacttc ggcatctata agaggataaa acccctacca
     3781 actaaaaaga caggaaaggt aattattata ggctctgggg tctcaggctt ggcagcagct
     3841 cgacagttac aaagttttgg aatggatgtc acacttttgg aagccaggga tcgtgtgggt
     3901 ggacgagttg ccacatttcg caaaggaaac tatgtagctg atcttggagc catggtggta
     3961 acaggtcttg gagggaatcc tatggctgtg gtcagcaaac aagtaaatat ggaactggcc
     4021 aagatcaagc aaaaatgccc actttatgaa gccaacggac aagctgttcc taaagagaaa
     4081 gatgaaatgg tagagcaaga gtttaaccgg ttgctagaag ctacatctta ccttagtcat
     4141 caactagact tcaatgtcct caataataag catgtgtccc ttggccaggc attggaagtt
     4201 gtcattcagt tacaagagaa gcatgtcaaa gatgagcaga ttgaacattg gaagaagata
     4261 gtgaaaactc aggaagaatt gaaagaactt cttaataaga tggtaaattt gaaagagaaa
     4321 attaaagaac tccatcagca atacaaagaa gcatctgaag taaagccacc cagagatatt
     4381 actgccgagt tcttagtgaa aagcaaacac agggatctga ccgccctatg caaggaatat
     4441 gatgaattag ctgaaacaca aggaaagcta gaagaaaaac ttcaggagtt ggaagcgaat
     4501 cccccaagtg atgtatatct ctcatcaaga gacagacaaa tacttgattg gcattttgca
     4561 aatcttgaat ttgctaatgc cacacctctc tcaactctct cccttaagca ctgggatcag
     4621 gatgatgact ttgagttcac tggcagccac ctgacagtaa ggaatggcta ctcgtgtgtg
     4681 cctgtggctt tagcagaagg cctagacatt aaactgaata cagcagtgcg acaggttcgc
     4741 tacacggctt caggatgtga agtgatagct gtgaataccc gctccacgag tcaaaccttt
     4801 atttataaat gcgacgcagt tctctgtacc cttcccctgg gtgtgctgaa gcagcagcca
     4861 ccagccgttc agtttgtgcc acctctccct gagtggaaaa catctgcagt ccaaaggatg
     4921 ggatttggca accttaacaa ggtggtgttg tgttttgatc gggtgttctg ggatccaagt
     4981 gtcaatttgt tcgggcatgt tggcagtacg actgccagca ggggtgagct cttcctcttc
     5041 tggaacctct ataaagctcc aatactgttg gcactagtgg caggagaagc tgctggtatc
     5101 atggaaaaca taagtgacga tgtgattgtt ggccgatgcc tggccattct caaagggatt
     5161 tttggtagca gtgcagtacc tcagcccaaa gaaactgtgg tgtctcgttg gcgtgctgat
     5221 ccctgggctc ggggctctta ttcctatgtt gctgcaggat catctggaaa tgactatgat
     5281 ttaatggctc agccaatcac tcctggcccc tcgattccag gtgccccaca gccgattcca
     5341 cgactcttct ttgcgggaga acatacgatc cgtaactacc cagccacagt gcatggtgct
     5401 ctgctgagtg ggctgcgaga agcgggaaga attgcagacc agtttttggg ggccatgtat
     5461 acgctgcctc gccaggccac accaggtgtt cctgcacagc agtccccaag catgtgagac
     5521 agatgcattc taagggaaga ggcccattta attaattgtt tattgcagct tataatggtt
     5581 acaaataaag caatagcatc acaaatttca caaataaagc atttttttca ctgcattcta
     5641 gttgtggttt gtccaaactc atcaatgtat cttatgaatt ccgattaagt cgaccctgtg
     5701 gaatgtgtgt cagttagggt gtggaaagtc cccaggctcc ccagcaggca gaagtatgca
     5761 aagcatgcat ctcaattagt cagcaaccag gtgtggaaag tccccaggct ccccagcagg
     5821 cagaagtatg caaagcatgc atctcaatta gtcagcaacc atagtcccgc ccctaactcc
     5881 gcccatcccg cccctaactc cgcccagttc cgcccattct ccgccctatg gctgactaat
     5941 tttttttatt tatgcagagg ccgaggccgc ctcggcttct gagctattcc agaagtagtg
     6001 aggaggcttt tttggaggcc taggcttttg caaaaagctt accatgaccg agtacaagcc
     6061 cacggtgcgc ctcgccaccc gcgacgacgt ccccagggcc gtacgcaccc tcgccgccgc
     6121 gttcgccgac taccccgcca cgcgccacac cgtcgatccg gaccgccaca tcgagcgggt
     6181 caccgagctg caagaactct tcctcacgcg cgtcgggctc gacatcggca aggtgtgggt
     6241 cgcggacgac ggcgccgcgg tggcggtctg gaccacgccg gagagcgtcg aagcgggggc
     6301 ggtgttcgcc gagatcggcc cgcgcatggc cgagttgagc ggttcccggc tggccgcgca
     6361 gcaacagatg gaaggcctcc tggcgccgca ccggcccaag gagcccgcgt ggttcctggc
     6421 caccgtcggc gtgtcgcccg accaccaggg caagggtctg ggcagcgccg tcgtgctccc
     6481 cggagtggag gcggccgagc gcgccggggt gcccgccttc ctggagacct ccgcgccccg
     6541 caacctcccc ttctacgagc ggctcggctt caccgtcacc gccgacgtcg agtgcccgaa
     6601 ggaccgcgcg acctggtgca tgacccgcaa gcccggtgcc tgacgcccgc cccacgaccc
     6661 gcagcgcccg accgaaagga gcgcacgacc ccatgcatcg cgaaggtaag cctatcccta
     6721 accctctcct cggtctcgat tctacgcgta ccggtcatca tcaccatcac cattgagttt
     6781 aaacccgctg atcagcctcg actgtgcctt ctagttgcca gccatctgtt gtttgcccct
     6841 cccccgtgcc ttccttgacc ctggaaggtg ccactcccac tgtcctttcc taataaaatg
     6901 aggaaattgc atcgcattgt ctgagtaggt gtcattctat tctggggggt ggggtggggc
     6961 aggacagcaa gggggaggat tgggaagaca atagcaggca tgctggggat gcggtgggct
     7021 ctatggcttc tgaggcggaa agaaccagct ggggctcgat accgtcgacc tctagctaga
     7081 gcttggcgta atcatggtca tagctgtttc ctgtgtgaaa ttgttatccg ctcacaattc
     7141 cacacaacat acgagccgga agcataaagt gtaaagccta gggtgcctaa tgagtgagct
     7201 aactcacatt aattgcgttg cgctcactgc ccgctttcca gtcgggaaac ctgtcgtgcc
     7261 agctgcatta atgaatcggc caacgcgcgg ggagaggcgg tttgcgtatt gggcgctctt
     7321 ccgcttcctc gctcactgac tcgctgcgct cggtcgttcg gctgcggcga gcggtatcag
     7381 ctcactcaaa ggcggtaata cggttatcca cagaatcagg ggataacgca ggaaagaaca
     7441 tgtgagcaaa aggccagcaa aaggccagga accgtaaaaa ggccgcgttg ctggcgtttt
     7501 tccataggct ccgcccccct gacgagcatc acaaaaatcg acgctcaagt cagaggtggc
     7561 gaaacccgac aggactataa agataccagg cgtttccccc tggaagctcc ctcgtgcgct
     7621 ctcctgttcc gaccctgccg cttaccggat acctgtccgc ctttctccct tcgggaagcg
     7681 tggcgctttc tcaatgctca cgctgtaggt atctcagttc ggtgtaggtc gttcgctcca
     7741 agctgggctg tgtgcacgaa ccccccgttc agcccgaccg ctgcgcctta tccggtaact
     7801 atcgtcttga gtccaacccg gtaagacacg acttatcgcc actggcagca gccactggta
     7861 acaggattag cagagcgagg tatgtaggcg gtgctacaga gttcttgaag tggtggccta
     7921 actacggcta cactagaagg acagtatttg gtatctgcgc tctgctgaag ccagttacct
     7981 tcggaaaaag agttggtagc tcttgatccg gcaaacaaac caccgctggt agcggtggtt
     8041 tttttgtttg caagcagcag attacgcgca gaaaaaaagg atctcaagaa gatcctttga
     8101 tcttttctac ggggtctgac gctcagtgga acgaaaactc acgttaaggg attttggtca
     8161 tgagattatc aaaaaggatc ttcacctaga tccttttaaa ttaaaaatga agttttaaat
     8221 caatctaaag tatatatgag taaacttggt ctgacagtta ccaatgctta atcagtgagg
     8281 cacctatctc agcgatctgt ctatttcgtt catccatagt tgcctgactc cccgtcgtgt
     8341 agataactac gatacgggag ggcttaccat ctggccccag tgctgcaatg ataccgcgag
     8401 acccacgctc accggctcca gatttatcag caataaacca gccagccgga agggccgagc
     8461 gcagaagtgg tcctgcaact ttatccgcct ccatccagtc tattaattgt tgccgggaag
     8521 ctagagtaag tagttcgcca gttaatagtt
//
