Features (pLannotate 1.2.2; 19 found; start..end, strand, type, name):
    569..673     -  promoter       AmpR promoter: bla
    744..788     -  misc_feature   bom (fragment): basis of mobility region from pBR322
    926..2104    +  promoter       EF-1α promoter: strong constitutive promoter for human elongation factor EF-1α
   2169..2669    +  CDS            avrXa10 (fragment): AVX10_XANOO - Experimental evidence at protein level: Swiss-Prot protein existence level 1. Avirulence protein. Induces the hypersensitive response (HR)in rice plants carrying the resistance gene Xa10. Activity depends on the presence of the core repeat domains; replacement with repeat domains from other proteins (AvrBs3 of X.euvesicatoria (AC P14727) or AvrXa7 of this organism) does not elicit the HR. Probably acts as a transcription factor in its host plant (rice) to induce plant resistance or disease. From Xanthomonas oryzae pv. oryzae.
   2664..2963    +  CDS            avrBs3 (fragment): AVRB3_XANEU - Experimental evidence at protein level: Swiss-Prot protein existence level 1. Avirulence protein. Acts as a transcription factor in C.annuum plants. In susceptible plants lacking the Bs3 resistance gene induces expression of a number of genes, including genes homologous to a family of auxin-induced genes, alpha-expansin genes, pectate lyase, anthocyanidin glucoside rhamnosyl transferase and at least one transcription factor, UPA20. Their expression leads to plant hypertrophy in mesophyll cells, probably mainly mediated by UPA20 (PubMed:17962565). In resistant plants induces the h
   2961..5513    +  CDS            KDM1A: KDM1A_HUMAN - Also known as AOF2, KDM1, KIAA0601, LSD1. Experimental evidence at protein level: Swiss-Prot protein existence level 1. Histone demethylase that can demethylate both 'Lys-4' (H3K4me) and 'Lys-9' (H3K9me) of histone H3, thereby acting as a coactivator or a corepressor, depending on the context (PubMed:15620353, PubMed:15811342, PubMed:16140033, PubMed:16079794, PubMed:16079795, PubMed:16223729). Acts by oxidizing the substrate by FAD to generate the corresponding imine that is subsequently hydrolyzed (PubMed:15620353, PubMed:15811342, PubMed:16079794, PubMed:21300290). Acts as a c
   5555..5673    +  polyA_signal   SV40 poly(A) signal: SV40 polyadenylation signal
   5704..6033    +  promoter       SV40 promoter: SV40 enhancer and early promoter
   6043..6642    +  CDS            PuroR: puromycin N-acetyltransferase; pac from Streptomyces; confers resistance to puromycin
   6702..6743    +  CDS            V5 tag: epitope tag from simian virus 5
   6799..7023    +  polyA_signal   bGH poly(A) signal: bovine growth hormone polyadenylation signal
   7027..7048    +  promoter       SV40 promoter (fragment): SV40 enhancer and early promoter
   7053..7069    +  misc_feature   MCS (fragment): pBluescript multiple cloning site
   7118..7134    -  protein_bind   lac operator: The lac repressor binds to the lac operator to inhibit transcription in E. coli. This inhibition can be relieved by adding lactose or isopropyl-β-D-thiogalactopyranoside (IPTG). lac repressor encoded by lacI
   7142..7172    -  promoter       lac promoter: promoter for the E. coli lac operon
   7187..7208    -  protein_bind   CAP binding site: CAP binding activates transcription in the presence of cAMP. E. coli catabolite activator protein
   7221..7313    -  CDS            lacI (fragment): lac repressor; lacI; The lac repressor binds to the lac operator to inhibit transcription in E. coli. This inhibition can be relieved by adding lactose or isopropyl-β-D-thiogalactopyranoside (IPTG).
   7496..8084    -  rep_origin     ori: high-copy-number ColE1/pMB1/pBR322/pUC origin of replication
   8255..568     -  CDS            AmpR (across the origin): β-lactamase; bla; confers resistance to ampicillin, carbenicillin, and related antibiotics
>Addgene plasmid #49042 | EMM65 | addgene full sequence | sequence record 235859 | Addgene NGS Result
TGCGCAACGTTGTTGCCATTGCTACAGGCATCGTGGTGTCACGCTCGTCGTTTGGTATGGCTTCATTCAG
CTCCGGTTCCCAACGATCAAGGCGAGTTACATGATCCCCCATGTTGTGCAAAAAAGCGGTTAGCTCCTTC
GGTCCTCCGATCGTTGTCAGAAGTAAGTTGGCCGCAGTGTTATCACTCATGGTTATGGCAGCACTGCATA
ATTCTCTTACTGTCATGCCATCCGTAAGATGCTTTTCTGTGACTGGTGAGTACTCAACCAAGTCATTCTG
AGAATAGTGTATGCGGCGACCGAGTTGCTCTTGCCCGGCGTCAATACGGGATAATACCGCGCCACATAGC
AGAACTTTAAAAGTGCTCATCATTGGAAAACGTTCTTCGGGGCGAAAACTCTCAAGGATCTTACCGCTGT
TGAGATCCAGTTCGATGTAACCCACTCGTGCACCCAACTGATCTTCAGCATCTTTTACTTTCACCAGCGT
TTCTGGGTGAGCAAAAACAGGAAGGCAAAATGCCGCAAAAAAGGGAATAAGGGCGACACGGAAATGTTGA
ATACTCATACTCTTCCTTTTTCAATATTATTGAAGCATTTATCAGGGTTATTGTCTCATGAGCGGATACA
TATTTGAATGTATTTAGAAAAATAAACAAATAGGGGTTCCGCGCACATTTCCCCGAAAAGTGCCACCTGA
CGTCGACGGATCGGGAGATCGATCTCCCGATCCCCTAGGGTCGACTCTCAGTACAATCTGCTCTGATGCC
GCATAGTTAAGCCAGTATCTGCTCCCTGCTTGTGTGTTGGAGGTCGCTGAGTAGTGCGCGAGCAAAATTT
AAGCTACAACAAGGCAAGGCTTGACCGACAATTGCATGAAGAATCTGCTTAGGGTTAGGCGTTTTGCGCT
GCTTCGTAGTCGTGAGGCTCCGGTGCCCGTCAGTGGGCAGAGCGCACATCGCCCACAGTCCCCGAGAAGT
TGGGGGGAGGGGTCGGCAATTGAACCGGTGCCTAGAGAAGGTGGCGCGGGGTAAACTGGGAAAGTGATGT
CGTGTACTGGCTCCGCCTTTTTCCCGAGGGTGGGGGAGAACCGTATATAAGTGCAGTAGTCGCCGTGAAC
GTTCTTTTTCGCAACGGGTTTGCCGCCAGAACACAGGTAAGTGCCGTGTGTGGTTCCCGCGGGCCTGGCC
TCTTTACGGGTTATGGCCCTTGCGTGCCTTGAATTACTTCCACCTGGCTGCAGTACGTGATTCTTGATCC
CGAGCTTCGGGTTGGAAGTGGGTGGGAGAGTTCGAGGCCTTGCGCTTAAGGAGCCCCTTCGCCTCGTGCT
TGAGTTGAGGCCTGGCCTGGGCGCTGGGGCCGCCGCGTGCGAATCTGGTGGCACCTTCGCGCCTGTCTCG
CTGCTTTCGATAAGTCTCTAGCCATTTAAAATTTTTGATGACCTGCTGCGACGCTTTTTTTCTGGCAAGA
TAGTCTTGTAAATGCGGGCCAAGATCTGCACACTGGTATTTCGGTTTTTGGGGCCGCGGGCGGCGACGGG
GCCCGTGCGTCCCAGCGCACATGTTCGGCGAGGCGGGGCCTGCGAGCGCGGCCACCGAGAATCGGACGGG
GGTAGTCTCAAGCTGGCCGGCCTGCTCTGGTGCCTGGCCTCGCGCCGCCGTGTATCGCCCCGCCCTGGGC
GGCAAGGCTGGCCCGGTCGGCACCAGTTGCGTGAGCGGAAAGATGGCCGCTTCCCGGCCCTGCTGCAGGG
AGCTCAAAATGGAGGACGCGGCGCTCGGGAGAGCGGGCGGGTGAGTCACCCACACAAAGGAAAAGGGCCT
TTCCGTCCTCAGCCGTCGCTTCATGTGACTCCACGGAGTACCGGGCGCCGTCCAGGCACCTCGATTAGTT
CTCGAGCTTTTGGAGTACGTCGTCTTTAGGTTGGGGGGAGGGGTTTTATGCGATGGAGTTTCCCCACACT
GAGTGGGTGGAGACTGAAGTTAGGCCAGCTTGGCACTTGATGTAATTCTCCTTGGAATTTGCCCTTTTTG
AGTTTGGATCTTGGTTCATTCTCAAGCCTCAGACAGTGGTTCAAAGTTTTTTTCTTCCATTTCAGGTGTC
GTGAAGCGGCCGCCACCATGGCCCCCAAGAAGAAGAGGAAGGTGGGCATTCACCGCGGGGTACCTATGGT
GGACTTGAGGACACTCGGTTATTCGCAACAGCAACAGGAGAAAATCAAGCCTAAGGTCAGGAGCACCGTC
GCGCAACACCACGAGGCGCTTGTGGGGCATGGCTTCACTCATGCGCATATTGTCGCGCTTTCACAGCACC
CTGCGGCGCTTGGGACGGTGGCTGTCAAATACCAAGATATGATTGCGGCCCTGCCCGAAGCCACGCACGA
GGCAATTGTAGGGGTCGGTAAACAGTGGTCGGGAGCGCGAGCACTTGAGGCGCTGCTGACTGTGGCGGGT
GAGCTTAGGGGGCCTCCGCTCCAGCTCGACACCGGGCAGCTGCTGAAGATCGCGAAGAGAGGGGGAGTAA
CAGCGGTAGAGGCAGTGCACGCCTGGCGCAATGCGCTCACCGGGGCCCCCTTGAACAGAGACGATCTAGA
GCTAGACGTCTCGCTGACACCCGAACAGGTGGTCGCCATTGCTTCCCACGACGGAGGACGGCCAGCCTTG
GAGAGCATTGTGGCCCAGCTGTCCAGGCCGGACCCTGCCCTGGCCGCGTTAACCAACGACCACCTCGTCG
CCTTGGCCTGCCTCGGCGGACGTCCTGCGCTGGATGCAGTGAAAAAGGGATTGCCGCACGCGCCGGCCTT
GATCAAAAGAACCAATCGCCGTATTCCCGAACGCACATCCCATCGCGTTGCCGACCACGCGCAAGTGGTT
CGCGTGCTGGGTTTTTTCCAGTGCCACTCCCACCCAGCGCAAGCATTTGATGACGCCATGACGCAGTTCG
GGATGAGCGGAGGAGGATCTTTATCTGGGAAGAAGGCGGCAGCCGCGGCGGCGGCGGCTGCAGCGGCAGC
AACCGGGACGGAGGCTGGCCCTGGGACAGCAGGCGGCTCCGAGAACGGGTCTGAGGTGGCCGCGCAGCCC
GCGGGCCTGTCGGGCCCAGCCGAGGTCGGGCCGGGGGCGGTGGGGGAGCGCACACCCCGCAAGAAAGAGC
CTCCGCGGGCCTCGCCCCCCGGGGGCCTGGCGGAACCGCCGGGGTCCGCAGGGCCTCAGGCCGGCCCTAC
TGTCGTGCCTGGGTCTGCGACCCCCATGGAAACTGGAATAGCAGAGACTCCGGAGGGGCGTCGGACCAGC
CGGCGCAAGCGGGCGAAGGTAGAGTACAGAGAGATGGATGAAAGCTTGGCCAACCTCTCAGAAGATGAGT
ATTATTCAGAAGAAGAGAGAAATGCCAAAGCAGAGAAGGAAAAGAAGCTTCCCCCACCACCCCCTCAAGC
CCCACCTGAGGAAGAAAATGAAAGTGAGCCTGAAGAACCATCGGGTGTGGAGGGCGCAGCTTTCCAGAGC
CGACTTCCTCATGACCGGATGACTTCTCAAGAAGCAGCCTGTTTTCCAGATATTATCAGTGGACCACAAC
AGACCCAGAAGGTTTTTCTTTTCATTAGAAACCGCACACTGCAGTTGTGGTTGGATAATCCAAAGATTCA
GCTGACATTTGAGGCTACTCTCCAACAATTAGAAGCACCTTATAACAGTGATACTGTGCTTGTCCACCGA
GTTCACAGTTATTTAGAGCGTCATGGTCTTATCAACTTCGGCATCTATAAGAGGATAAAACCCCTACCAA
CTAAAAAGACAGGAAAGGTAATTATTATAGGCTCTGGGGTCTCAGGCTTGGCAGCAGCTCGACAGTTACA
AAGTTTTGGAATGGATGTCACACTTTTGGAAGCCAGGGATCGTGTGGGTGGACGAGTTGCCACATTTCGC
AAAGGAAACTATGTAGCTGATCTTGGAGCCATGGTGGTAACAGGTCTTGGAGGGAATCCTATGGCTGTGG
TCAGCAAACAAGTAAATATGGAACTGGCCAAGATCAAGCAAAAATGCCCACTTTATGAAGCCAACGGACA
AGCTGTTCCTAAAGAGAAAGATGAAATGGTAGAGCAAGAGTTTAACCGGTTGCTAGAAGCTACATCTTAC
CTTAGTCATCAACTAGACTTCAATGTCCTCAATAATAAGCATGTGTCCCTTGGCCAGGCATTGGAAGTTG
TCATTCAGTTACAAGAGAAGCATGTCAAAGATGAGCAGATTGAACATTGGAAGAAGATAGTGAAAACTCA
GGAAGAATTGAAAGAACTTCTTAATAAGATGGTAAATTTGAAAGAGAAAATTAAAGAACTCCATCAGCAA
TACAAAGAAGCATCTGAAGTAAAGCCACCCAGAGATATTACTGCCGAGTTCTTAGTGAAAAGCAAACACA
GGGATCTGACCGCCCTATGCAAGGAATATGATGAATTAGCTGAAACACAAGGAAAGCTAGAAGAAAAACT
TCAGGAGTTGGAAGCGAATCCCCCAAGTGATGTATATCTCTCATCAAGAGACAGACAAATACTTGATTGG
CATTTTGCAAATCTTGAATTTGCTAATGCCACACCTCTCTCAACTCTCTCCCTTAAGCACTGGGATCAGG
ATGATGACTTTGAGTTCACTGGCAGCCACCTGACAGTAAGGAATGGCTACTCGTGTGTGCCTGTGGCTTT
AGCAGAAGGCCTAGACATTAAACTGAATACAGCAGTGCGACAGGTTCGCTACACGGCTTCAGGATGTGAA
GTGATAGCTGTGAATACCCGCTCCACGAGTCAAACCTTTATTTATAAATGCGACGCAGTTCTCTGTACCC
TTCCCCTGGGTGTGCTGAAGCAGCAGCCACCAGCCGTTCAGTTTGTGCCACCTCTCCCTGAGTGGAAAAC
ATCTGCAGTCCAAAGGATGGGATTTGGCAACCTTAACAAGGTGGTGTTGTGTTTTGATCGGGTGTTCTGG
GATCCAAGTGTCAATTTGTTCGGGCATGTTGGCAGTACGACTGCCAGCAGGGGTGAGCTCTTCCTCTTCT
GGAACCTCTATAAAGCTCCAATACTGTTGGCACTAGTGGCAGGAGAAGCTGCTGGTATCATGGAAAACAT
AAGTGACGATGTGATTGTTGGCCGATGCCTGGCCATTCTCAAAGGGATTTTTGGTAGCAGTGCAGTACCT
CAGCCCAAAGAAACTGTGGTGTCTCGTTGGCGTGCTGATCCCTGGGCTCGGGGCTCTTATTCCTATGTTG
CTGCAGGATCATCTGGAAATGACTATGATTTAATGGCTCAGCCAATCACTCCTGGCCCCTCGATTCCAGG
TGCCCCACAGCCGATTCCACGACTCTTCTTTGCGGGAGAACATACGATCCGTAACTACCCAGCCACAGTG
CATGGTGCTCTGCTGAGTGGGCTGCGAGAAGCGGGAAGAATTGCAGACCAGTTTTTGGGGGCCATGTATA
CGCTGCCTCGCCAGGCCACACCAGGTGTTCCTGCACAGCAGTCCCCAAGCATGTGAGACAGATGCATTCT
AAGGGAAGAGGCCCATTTAATTAATTGTTTATTGCAGCTTATAATGGTTACAAATAAAGCAATAGCATCA
CAAATTTCACAAATAAAGCATTTTTTTCACTGCATTCTAGTTGTGGTTTGTCCAAACTCATCAATGTATC
TTATGAATTCCGATTAAGTCGACCCTGTGGAATGTGTGTCAGTTAGGGTGTGGAAAGTCCCCAGGCTCCC
CAGCAGGCAGAAGTATGCAAAGCATGCATCTCAATTAGTCAGCAACCAGGTGTGGAAAGTCCCCAGGCTC
CCCAGCAGGCAGAAGTATGCAAAGCATGCATCTCAATTAGTCAGCAACCATAGTCCCGCCCCTAACTCCG
CCCATCCCGCCCCTAACTCCGCCCAGTTCCGCCCATTCTCCGCCCCATGGCTGACTAATTTTTTTTATTT
ATGCAGAGGCCGAGGCCGCCTCGGCCTCTGAGCTATTCCAGAAGTAGTGAGGAGGCTTTTTTGGAGGCCT
AGGCTTTTGCAAAAAGCTTACCATGACCGAGTACAAGCCCACGGTGCGCCTCGCCACCCGCGACGACGTC
CCCAGGGCCGTACGCACCCTCGCCGCCGCGTTCGCCGACTACCCCGCCACGCGCCACACCGTCGATCCGG
ACCGCCACATCGAGCGGGTCACCGAGCTGCAAGAACTCTTCCTCACGCGCGTCGGGCTCGACATCGGCAA
GGTGTGGGTCGCGGACGACGGCGCCGCGGTGGCGGTCTGGACCACGCCGGAGAGCGTCGAAGCGGGGGCG
GTGTTCGCCGAGATCGGCCCGCGCATGGCCGAGTTGAGCGGTTCCCGGCTGGCCGCGCAGCAACAGATGG
AAGGCCTCCTGGCGCCGCACCGGCCCAAGGAGCCCGCGTGGTTCCTGGCCACCGTCGGCGTGTCGCCCGA
CCACCAGGGCAAGGGTCTGGGCAGCGCCGTCGTGCTCCCCGGAGTGGAGGCGGCCGAGCGCGCCGGGGTG
CCCGCCTTCCTGGAGACCTCCGCGCCCCGCAACCTCCCCTTCTACGAGCGGCTCGGCTTCACCGTCACCG
CCGACGTCGAGTGCCCGAAGGACCGCGCGACCTGGTGCATGACCCGCAAGCCCGGTGCCTGACGCCCGCC
CCACGACCCGCAGCGCCCGACCGAAAGGAGCGCACGACCCCATGCATCGAAGGTAAGCCTATCCCTAACC
CTCTCCTCGGTCTCGATTCTACGCGTACCGGTCATCATCACCATCACCATTGAGTTTAAACCCGCTGATC
AGCCTCGACTGTGCCTTCTAGTTGCCAGCCATCTGTTGTTTGCCCCTCCCCCGTGCCTTCCTTGACCCTG
GAAGGTGCCACTCCCACTGTCCTTTCCTAATAAAATGAGGAAATTGCATCGCATTGTCTGAGTAGGTGTC
ATTCTATTCTGGGGGGTGGGGTGGGGCAGGACAGCAAGGGGGAGGATTGGGAAGACAATAGCAGGCATGC
TGGGGATGCGGTGGGCTCTATGGCTTCTGAGGCGGAAAGAACCAGCTGGGGCTCGATACCGTCGACCTCT
AGCTAGAGCTTGGCGTAATCATGGTCATAGCTGTTTCCTGTGTGAAATTGTTATCCGCTCACAATTCCAC
ACAACATACGAGCCGGAAGCATAAAGTGTAAAGCCTAGGGTGCCTAATGAGTGAGCTAACTCACATTAAT
TGCGTTGCGCTCACTGCCCGCTTTCCAGTCGGGAAACCTGTCGTGCCAGCTGCATTAATGAATCGGCCAA
CGCGCGGGGAGAGGCGGTTTGCGTATTGGGCGCTCTTCCGCTTCCTCGCTCACTGACTCGCTGCGCTCGG
TCGTTCGGCTGCGGCGAGCGGTATCAGCTCACTCAAAGGCGGTAATACGGTTATCCACAGAATCAGGGGA
TAACGCAGGAAAGAACATGTGAGCAAAAGGCCAGCAAAAGGCCAGGAACCGTAAAAAGGCCGCGTTGCTG
GCGTTTTTCCATAGGCTCCGCCCCCCTGACGAGCATCACAAAAATCGACGCTCAAGTCAGAGGTGGCGAA
ACCCGACAGGACTATAAAGATACCAGGCGTTTCCCCCTGGAAGCTCCCTCGTGCGCTCTCCTGTTCCGAC
CCTGCCGCTTACCGGATACCTGTCCGCCTTTCTCCCTTCGGGAAGCGTGGCGCTTTCTCATAGCTCACGC
TGTAGGTATCTCAGTTCGGTGTAGGTCGTTCGCTCCAAGCTGGGCTGTGTGCACGAACCCCCCGTTCAGC
CCGACCGCTGCGCCTTATCCGGTAACTATCGTCTTGAGTCCAACCCGGTAAGACACGACTTATCGCCACT
GGCAGCAGCCACTGGTAACAGGATTAGCAGAGCGAGGTATGTAGGCGGTGCTACAGAGTTCTTGAAGTGG
TGGCCTAACTACGGCTACACTAGAAGAACAGTATTTGGTATCTGCGCTCTGCTGAAGCCAGTTACCTTCG
GAAAAAGAGTTGGTAGCTCTTGATCCGGCAAACAAACCACCGCTGGTAGCGGTGGTTTTTTTGTTTGCAA
GCAGCAGATTACGCGCAGAAAAAAAGGATCTCAAGAAGATCCTTTGATCTTTTCTACGGGGTCTGACGCT
CAGTGGAACGAAAACTCACGTTAAGGGATTTTGGTCATGAGATTATCAAAAAGGATCTTCACCTAGATCC
TTTTAAATTAAAAATGAAGTTTTAAATCAATCTAAAGTATATATGAGTAAACTTGGTCTGACAGTTACCA
ATGCTTAATCAGTGAGGCACCTATCTCAGCGATCTGTCTATTTCGTTCATCCATAGTTGCCTGACTCCCC
GTCGTGTAGATAACTACGATACGGGAGGGCTTACCATCTGGCCCCAGTGCTGCAATGATACCGCGAGACC
CACGCTCACCGGCTCCAGATTTATCAGCAATAAACCAGCCAGCCGGAAGGGCCGAGCGCAGAAGTGGTCC
TGCAACTTTATCCGCCTCCATCCAGTCTATTAATTGTTGCCGGGAAGCTAGAGTAAGTAGTTCGCCAGTT
AATAGTT
