>Addgene plasmid #49042 | EMM65 | addgene partial sequence | sequence record 73464 | EF1a_f
GGTGTCGTGAAGCGGCCGCCACCATGGCCCCCAAGAAGAAGAGGAAGGTGGGCATTCACCGCGGGGTACC
TATGGTGGACTTGAGGACACTCGGTTATTCGCAACAGCAACAGGAGAAAATCAAGCCTAAGGTCAGGAGC
ACCGTCGCGCAACACCACGAGGCGCTTGTGGGGCATGGCTTCACTCATGCGCATATTGTCGCGCTTTCAC
AGCACCCTGCGGCGCTTGGGACGGTGGCTGTCAAATACCAAGATATGATTGCGGCCCTGCCCGAAGCCAC
GCACGAGGCAATTGTAGGGGTCGGTAAACAGTGGTCGGGAGCGCGAGCACTTGAGGCGCTGCTGACTGTG
GCGGGTGAGCTTAGGGGGCCTCCGCTCCAGCTCGACACCGGGCAGCTGCTGAAGATCGCGAAGAGAGGGG
GAGTAACAGCGGTAGAGGCAGTGCACGCCTGGCGCAATGCGCTCACCGGGGCCCCCTTGAACAGAGACGA
TCTAGAGCTAGACGTCTCGCTGACACCCGAACAGGTGGTCGCCATTGCTTCCCACGACGGAGGACGGCCA
GCCTTGGAGAGCATTGTGGCCCAGCTGTCCAGGCCGGACCCTGCCCTGGCCGCGTTAACCAACGACCACC
TCGTCGCCTTGGCCTGCCTCGGCGGACGTCCTGCGCTGGATGCAGTGAAAAAGGGATTGCCGCACGCGCC
GGCCTTGATCAAAAGAACCAATCGCCGTATTCCCGAACGCACATCCCATCGCGTTGCCGACCACGCGCAA
GTGGTTCGCGTGCTGGGTTTTTTCCAGTGCCACTCCCACCCAGCGCAAGCATTTGATGACGCCATGACGC
AGTTCGGGATGAGCGGAGGAGGATCTTTATCTGGGAAGAAGGCGGCAGCCGCGGCGGCGGCGGCTGCAGC
GGCAGCAACCGGGACGGAGGCTGGCCCTGGGACAGCAGGCGGCTCCGAGAACGGGTCTGAGGTGGCCGCG
CAGCCCGCG
