>Addgene plasmid #49042 | EMM65 | addgene partial sequence | sequence record 73465 | TAL-F2
GTCCTGCGCTGGATGCAGTGAAAAAGGGATTGCCGCACGCGCCGGCCTTGATCAAAAGAACCAATCGCCG
TATTCCCGAACGCACATCCCATCGCGTTGCCGACCACGCGCAAGTGGTTCGCGTGCTGGGTTTTTTCCAG
TGCCACTCCCACCCAGCGCAAGCATTTGATGACGCCATGACGCAGTTCGGGATGAGCGGAGGAGGATCTT
TATCTGGGAAGAAGGCGGCAGCCGCGGCGGCGGCGGCTGCAGCGGCAGCAACCGGGACGGAGGCTGGCCC
TGGGACAGCAGGCGGCTCCGAGAACGGGTCTGAGGTGGCCGCGCAGCCCGCGGGCCTGTCGGGCCCAGCC
GAGGTCGGGCCGGGGGCGGTGGGGGAGCGCACACCCCGCAAGAAAGAGCCTCCGCGGGCCTCGCCCCCCG
GGGGCCTGGCGGAACCGCCGGGGTCCGCAGGGCCTCAGGCCGGCCCTACTGTCGTGCCTGGGTCTGCGAC
CCCCATGGAAACTGGAATAGCAGAGACTCCGGAGGGGCGTCGGACCAGCCGGCGCAAGCGGGCGAAGGTA
GAGTACAGAGAGATGGATGAAAGCTTGGCCAACCTCTCAGAAGATGAGTATTATTCAGAAGAAGAGAGAA
ATGCCAAAGCAGAGAAGGAAAAGAAGCTTCCCCCACCACCCCCTCAAGCCCCACCTGAGGAAGAAAATGA
AAGTGAGCCTGAAGAACCATCGGGTGTGGAGGGCGCAGCTTTCCAGAGCCGACTTCCTCATGACCGGATG
ACTTCTCAAGAAGCAGCCTGTTTTCCAGATATTATCAGTGGACCACAACAGACCCAGAAGGTTTTTCTTT
TCATTAGAAACCGCACACTGCAGTTGTGGTTGGATAATCCAAAGATTCAGCTGACATTTGAGGCTACTCT
CCAACAATTAGAAGCACCTTATAACAGTGATACTGTGCTTGTCCACCGAGTTCACAGTTATTTAGAGCGT
CATGGTCTTATC
