>Addgene plasmid #49042 | EMM65 | addgene partial sequence | sequence record 73467 | SV40pA-R 5'-GAAATTTGTGATGCTATTGC-3'
TTATAAGCTGCAATAAACAATTAATTAAATGGGCCTCTTCCCTTAGAATGCATCTGTCTCACATGCTTGG
GGACTGCTGTGCAGGAACACCTGGTGTGGCCTGGCGAGGCAGCGTATACATGGCCCCCAAAAACTGGTCT
GCAATTCTTCCCGCTTCTCGCAGCCCACTCAGCAGAGCACCATGCACTGTGGCTGGGTAGTTACGGATCG
TATGTTCTCCCGCAAAGAAGAGTCGTGGAATCGGCTGTGGGGCACCTGGAATCGAGGGGCCAGGAGTGAT
TGGCTGAGCCATTAAATCATAGTCATTTCCAGATGATCCTGCAGCAACATAGGAATAAGAGCCCCGAGCC
CAGGGATCAGCACGCCAACGAGACACCACAGTTTCTTTGGGCTGAGGTACTGCACTGCTACCAAAAATCC
CTTTGAGAATGGCCAGGCATCGGCCAACAATCACATCGTCACTTATGTTTTCCATGATACCAGCAGCTTC
TCCTGCCACTAGTGCCAACAGTATTGGAGCTTTATAGAGGTTCCAGAAGAGGAAGAGCTCACCCCTGCTG
GCAGTCGTACTGCCAACATGCCCGAACAAATTGACACTTGGATCCCAGAACACCCGATCAAAACACAACA
CCACCTTGTTAAGGTTGCCAAATCCCATCCTTTGGACTGCAGATGTTTTCCACTCAGGGAGAGGTGGCAC
AAACTGAACGGCTGGTGGCTGCTGCTTCAGCACACCCAGGGGAAGGGTACAGAGAACTGCGTCGCATTTA
TAAATAAAGGTTTGACTCGTGGAGCGGGTATTCACAGCTATCACTTCACATCCTGAAGCCGTGTAGCGAA
CCTGTCGCACTGCTGTATTCAGTTTAATGTCTAGGCCTTCTGCTAAAGCCACAGGCACACACGAGTAGCC
ATTCCTTACTGTCAGGTGGCTGCCAGTGAACTCAAAGTCATCATCCTGATCCCAGTGCTTAAGGGAGAGA
GTTGAGAGAGGTGTGGCATTAGCA
